Addgene plasmid #132102: pDONR221_SLC2A4
Purpose: Gateway entry clone with codon-optimized ORF sequence for subcloning into custom expression vectors
Depositing lab: RESOLUTE Consortium & Giulio Superti-Furga. Depositing organization: CeMM Research Center for Molecular Medicine. Publication: The RESOLUTE consortium: unlocking SLC transporters for drug discovery. Superti-Furga G, Lackner D, Wiedmer T, Ingles-Prieto A, Barbosa B, Girardi E, Goldmann U, Gurtl B, Klavins K, Klimek C, Lindinger S, Lineiro-Retes E, Muller AC, Onstein S, Redinger G, Reil D, Sedlyarov V, Wolf G, Crawford M, Everley R, ... Steppan CM. Nat Rev Drug Discov. 2020 Jul;19(7):429-430. doi: 10.1038/d41573-020-00056-6. PubMed 32265506.
Backbone
  Vector backbone: pDONR221
  Backbone manufacturer: Thermo Fisher Scientific
  Backbone size w/o insert (bp): 2550
  Vector type: Mammalian Expression
Growth in bacteria
  Bacterial resistance: Kanamycin, 50 μg/mL
  Growth temperature: 37°C
  Growth strain: Stbl3
  Copy number: High Copy
Gene/Insert
  Gene/Insert name: SLC2A4 (alt name: GLUT4)
  Species: H. sapiens (human)
  Insert size (bp): 1527
  Entrez Gene: SLC2A4 (a.k.a. GLUT4)
  Cloning method: Gateway Cloning
  Sequencing primers: 5′ M13-fwd; 3′ M13-rev
Terms and licenses: Academic/Nonprofit Terms; Industry Terms
Depositor comments: For more information on the full Resolute plasmid collection, please see www.addgene.org/depositor-collections/re-solute/. Please provide your feedback on this plasmid to the RESOLUTE consortium by filling out their RESOLUTE repository feedback form: https://forms.office.com/Pages/ResponsePage.aspx?id=0e05yklzmkS7rjFGQL4N7z4feCLQvEJAmVcOCM_u885UN1JJRko0Ukg4TVQwNTZLOUxPQVJWT1NHUCQlQCN0PWcu
How to cite: pDONR221_SLC2A4 was a gift from RESOLUTE Consortium & Giulio Superti-Furga (Addgene plasmid # 132102 ; http://n2t.net/addgene:132102 ; RRID:Addgene_132102)
