[The description below was written by a language model from this plasmid's Addgene catalogue record and pLannotate feature annotations shown in this document.]
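Description:
pDONR221_SLC2A4 is a Gateway entry clone built on the pDONR221 backbone and carrying a codon-optimized open reading frame for human SLC2A4, the glucose transporter also known as GLUT4. It belongs to a large collection of solute carrier (SLC) transporter clones assembled by a consortium focused on opening this protein family to drug discovery. The sequenced plasmid is 4,077 nt, consistent with a backbone of about 2.55 kb plus the 1,527 bp insert. It is maintained in E. coli through a high-copy ColE1/pUC-type origin and selected with kanamycin via the aminoglycoside phosphotransferase (KanR) gene.

The SLC2A4 coding sequence sits between attL1 and attL2, the recombination sites produced when an attB-flanked fragment is recombined into a pDONR vector. These sites allow directional, in-frame transfer of the ORF into any attR-containing destination vector through an LR Clonase reaction. Upstream of the cassette lie the rrnB T1 and T2 transcription terminators, which insulate the insert from read-through transcription in bacteria. A T7 promoter lies just beyond attL2, pointing back toward the insert on the opposite strand. The short lacI and lacZα fragments annotated nearby are backbone remnants rather than functional genes.

Although the repository lists the vector type as mammalian expression, the feature table shows no eukaryotic promoter, polyadenylation signal or epitope tag. The plasmid therefore does not express GLUT4 in cells by itself. It serves as a source clone for subcloning the ORF into custom expression vectors, where the promoter, tags and selection are chosen to suit the planned transporter studies. The record does not state whether the ORF retains a stop codon.
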