Features (pLannotate 1.2.2; 10 found; start..end, strand, type, name):
    121..213     +  CDS            lacI (fragment): lac repressor; lacI; The lac repressor binds to the lac operator to inhibit transcription in E. coli. This inhibition can be relieved by adding lactose or isopropyl-β-D-thiogalactopyranoside (IPTG).
    268..295     -  terminator     rrnB T2 terminator: transcription terminator T2 from the E. coli rrnB gene
    427..470     +  terminator     rrnB T1 terminator: Escherichia coli rrnB; transcription terminator T1 from the E. coli rrnB gene
    517..553     -  CDS            lacZα (fragment): LacZα fragment of β-galactosidase; lacZ fragment
    569..668     +  protein_bind   attL1: mutant version of attL; recombination site for the Gateway® LR reaction LR Clonase™
    674..2200    +  CDS            SLC2A4: GLUT4_HUMAN - Also known as GLUT4 From Homo sapiens (Human).
   2202..2301    -  protein_bind   attL2: mutant version of attL; recombination site for the Gateway® LR reaction LR Clonase™
   2319..2337    -  promoter       T7 promoter: promoter for bacteriophage T7 RNA polymerase
   2471..3280    +  CDS            KanR: aminoglycoside phosphotransferase; aph(3')-Ia; confers resistance to kanamycin in bacteria or G418 (Geneticin®) in eukaryotes
   3427..4015    +  rep_origin     ori: high-copy-number ColE1/pMB1/pBR322/pUC origin of replication
>Addgene plasmid #132102 | pDONR221_SLC2A4 | addgene full sequence | sequence record 263889 | Addgene NGS Result
CTTTCCTGCGTTATCCCCTGATTCTGTGGATAACCGTATTACCGCCTTTGAGTGAGCTGATACCGCTCGC
CGCAGCCGAACGACCGAGCGCAGCGAGTCAGTGAGCGAGGAAGCGGAAGAGCGCCCAATACGCAAACCGC
CTCTCCCCGCGCGTTGGCCGATTCATTAATGCAGCTGGCACGACAGGTTTCCCGACTGGAAAGCGGGCAG
TGAGCGCAACGCAATTAATACGCGTACCGCTAGCCAGGAAGAGTTTGTAGAAACGCAAAAAGGCCATCCG
TCAGGATGGCCTTCTGCTTAGTTTGATGCCTGGCAGTTTATGGCGGGCGTCCTGCCCGCCACCCTCCGGG
CCGTTGCTTCACAACGTTCAAATCCGCTCCCGGCGGATTTGTCCTACTCAGGAGAGCGTTCACCGACAAA
CAACAGATAAAACGAAAGGCCCAGTCTTCCGACTGAGCCTTTCGTTTTATTTGATGCCTGGCAGTTCCCT
ACTCTCGCGTTAACGCTAGCATGGATGTTTTCCCAGTCACGACGTTGTAAAACGACGGCCAGTCTTAAGC
TCGGGCCCCAAATAATGATTTTATTTTGACTGATAGTGACCTGTTCGTTGCAACACATTGATGAGCAATG
CTTTTTTATAATGCCAACTTTGTACAAAAAAGCAGGCTCCACCATGCCTTCTGGCTTCCAGCAGATCGGC
AGCGAGGACGGAGAGCCACCTCAGCAGAGGGTGACCGGCACACTGGTGCTGGCCGTGTTCTCTGCCGTGC
TGGGCAGCCTGCAGTTTGGCTACAACATCGGCGTGATCAATGCCCCACAGAAAGTGATCGAGCAGAGCTA
TAACGAGACCTGGCTGGGCCGGCAGGGACCAGAGGGACCTAGCTCCATCCCACCCGGCACACTGACCACA
CTGTGGGCCCTGTCCGTGGCCATCTTCTCTGTGGGCGGCATGATCTCTAGCTTTCTGATCGGCATCATCT
CCCAGTGGCTGGGAAGGAAGAGGGCAATGCTGGTGAACAATGTGCTGGCCGTGCTGGGAGGATCTCTGAT
GGGACTGGCAAACGCAGCAGCAAGCTACGAGATGCTGATCCTGGGCAGGTTCCTGATCGGAGCATACTCT
GGACTGACCAGCGGACTGGTGCCAATGTATGTGGGCGAGATCGCACCAACCCACCTGAGGGGCGCCCTGG
GCACACTGAATCAGCTGGCCATCGTGATCGGCATCCTGATCGCACAGGTGCTGGGACTGGAGAGCCTGCT
GGGAACCGCATCCCTGTGGCCTCTGCTGCTGGGCCTGACAGTGCTGCCAGCCCTGCTGCAGCTGGTGCTG
CTGCCATTTTGCCCCGAGAGCCCTAGGTACCTGTATATCATCCAGAATCTGGAGGGACCAGCAAGGAAGT
CCCTGAAGCGCCTGACCGGATGGGCAGACGTGTCTGGCGTGCTGGCCGAGCTGAAGGATGAGAAGCGCAA
GCTGGAGCGGGAGAGACCCCTGTCCCTGCTGCAGCTGCTGGGCTCTCGGACACACAGACAGCCTCTGATC
ATCGCCGTGGTGCTGCAGCTGTCCCAGCAGCTGTCTGGCATCAACGCCGTGTTCTACTATTCCACCTCTA
TCTTTGAGACAGCAGGAGTGGGACAGCCAGCATACGCAACCATCGGCGCCGGCGTGGTGAATACCGTGTT
CACACTGGTGTCTGTGCTGCTGGTGGAGAGGGCAGGCCGGAGAACCCTGCACCTGCTGGGACTGGCAGGA
ATGTGCGGCTGTGCCATCCTGATGACAGTGGCCCTGCTGCTGCTGGAGAGAGTGCCTGCCATGAGCTACG
TGAGCATCGTGGCCATCTTCGGCTTTGTGGCCTTCTTTGAGATCGGCCCTGGCCCAATCCCCTGGTTCAT
CGTGGCCGAGCTGTTTTCCCAGGGACCTAGACCAGCAGCAATGGCAGTGGCAGGCTTTAGCAACTGGACC
TCCAATTTCATCATCGGCATGGGCTTTCAGTACGTGGCCGAGGCCATGGGCCCATACGTGTTCCTGCTGT
TTGCCGTGCTGCTGCTGGGCTTCTTTATCTTCACATTTCTGAGGGTGCCAGAGACCAGGGGACGCACATT
CGATCAGATCAGCGCCGCCTTTCACAGAACCCCCTCCCTGCTGGAGCAGGAGGTGAAGCCTTCCACAGAG
CTGGAGTATCTGGGCCCAGACGAGAACGATGACCCAGCTTTCTTGTACAAAGTTGGCATTATAAGAAAGC
ATTGCTTATCAATTTGTTGCAACGAACAGGTCACTATCAGTCAAAATAAAATCATTATTTGCCATCCAGC
TGATATCCCCTATAGTGAGTCGTATTACATGGTCATAGCTGTTTCCTGGCAGCTCTGGCCCGTGTCTCAA
AATCTCTGATGTTACATTGCACAAGATAAAAATATATCATCATGAACAATAAAACTGTCTGCTTACATAA
ACAGTAATACAAGGGGTGTTATGAGCCATATTCAACGGGAAACGTCGAGGCCGCGATTAAATTCCAACAT
GGATGCTGATTTATATGGGTATAAATGGGCTCGCGATAATGTCGGGCAATCAGGTGCGACAATCTATCGC
TTGTATGGGAAGCCCGATGCGCCAGAGTTGTTTCTGAAACATGGCAAAGGTAGCGTTGCCAATGATGTTA
CAGATGAGATGGTCAGACTAAACTGGCTGACGGAATTTATGCCTCTTCCGACCATCAAGCATTTTATCCG
TACTCCTGATGATGCATGGTTACTCACCACTGCGATCCCCGGAAAAACAGCATTCCAGGTATTAGAAGAA
TATCCTGATTCAGGTGAAAATATTGTTGATGCGCTGGCAGTGTTCCTGCGCCGGTTGCATTCGATTCCTG
TTTGTAATTGTCCTTTTAACAGCGATCGCGTATTTCGTCTCGCTCAGGCGCAATCACGAATGAATAACGG
TTTGGTTGATGCGAGTGATTTTGATGACGAGCGTAATGGCTGGCCTGTTGAACAAGTCTGGAAAGAAATG
CATAAACTTTTGCCATTCTCACCGGATTCAGTCGTCACTCATGGTGATTTCTCACTTGATAACCTTATTT
TTGACGAGGGGAAATTAATAGGTTGTATTGATGTTGGACGAGTCGGAATCGCAGACCGATACCAGGATCT
TGCCATCCTATGGAACTGCCTCGGTGAGTTTTCTCCTTCATTACAGAAACGGCTTTTTCAAAAATATGGT
ATTGATAATCCTGATATGAATAAATTGCAGTTTCATTTGATGCTCGATGAGTTTTTCTAATCAGAATTGG
TTAATTGGTTGTAACACTGGCAGAGCATTACGCTGACTTGACGGGACGGCGCAAGCTCATGACCAAAATC
CCTTAACGTGAGTTACGCGTCGTTCCACTGAGCGTCAGACCCCGTAGAAAAGATCAAAGGATCTTCTTGA
GATCCTTTTTTTCTGCGCGTAATCTGCTGCTTGCAAACAAAAAAACCACCGCTACCAGCGGTGGTTTGTT
TGCCGGATCAAGAGCTACCAACTCTTTTTCCGAAGGTAACTGGCTTCAGCAGAGCGCAGATACCAAATAC
TGTTCTTCTAGTGTAGCCGTAGTTAGGCCACCACTTCAAGAACTCTGTAGCACCGCCTACATACCTCGCT
CTGCTAATCCTGTTACCAGTGGCTGCTGCCAGTGGCGATAAGTCGTGTCTTACCGGGTTGGACTCAAGAC
GATAGTTACCGGATAAGGCGCAGCGGTCGGGCTGAACGGGGGGTTCGTGCACACAGCCCAGCTTGGAGCG
AACGACCTACACCGAACTGAGATACCTACAGCGTGAGCTATGAGAAAGCGCCACGCTTCCCGAAGGGAGA
AAGGCGGACAGGTATCCGGTAAGCGGCAGGGTCGGAACAGGAGAGCGCACGAGGGAGCTTCCAGGGGGAA
ACGCCTGGTATCTTTATAGTCCTGTCGGGTTTCGCCACCTCTGACTTGAGCGTCGATTTTTGTGATGCTC
GTCAGGGGGGCGGAGCCTATGGAAAAACGCCAGCAACGCGGCCTTTTTACGGTTCCTGGCCTTTTGCTGG
CCTTTTGCTCACATGTT
