>Addgene plasmid #132102 | pDONR221_SLC2A4 | depositor partial sequence | sequence record 253604 | Codon-optimized ORF of SLC2A4
ATGCCTTCTGGCTTCCAGCAGATCGGCAGCGAGGACGGAGAGCCACCTCAGCAGAGGGTGACCGGCACAC
TGGTGCTGGCCGTGTTCTCTGCCGTGCTGGGCAGCCTGCAGTTTGGCTACAACATCGGCGTGATCAATGC
CCCACAGAAAGTGATCGAGCAGAGCTATAACGAGACCTGGCTGGGCCGGCAGGGACCAGAGGGACCTAGC
TCCATCCCACCCGGCACACTGACCACACTGTGGGCCCTGTCCGTGGCCATCTTCTCTGTGGGCGGCATGA
TCTCTAGCTTTCTGATCGGCATCATCTCCCAGTGGCTGGGAAGGAAGAGGGCAATGCTGGTGAACAATGT
GCTGGCCGTGCTGGGAGGATCTCTGATGGGACTGGCAAACGCAGCAGCAAGCTACGAGATGCTGATCCTG
GGCAGGTTCCTGATCGGAGCATACTCTGGACTGACCAGCGGACTGGTGCCAATGTATGTGGGCGAGATCG
CACCAACCCACCTGAGGGGCGCCCTGGGCACACTGAATCAGCTGGCCATCGTGATCGGCATCCTGATCGC
ACAGGTGCTGGGACTGGAGAGCCTGCTGGGAACCGCATCCCTGTGGCCTCTGCTGCTGGGCCTGACAGTG
CTGCCAGCCCTGCTGCAGCTGGTGCTGCTGCCATTTTGCCCCGAGAGCCCTAGGTACCTGTATATCATCC
AGAATCTGGAGGGACCAGCAAGGAAGTCCCTGAAGCGCCTGACCGGATGGGCAGACGTGTCTGGCGTGCT
GGCCGAGCTGAAGGATGAGAAGCGCAAGCTGGAGCGGGAGAGACCCCTGTCCCTGCTGCAGCTGCTGGGC
TCTCGGACACACAGACAGCCTCTGATCATCGCCGTGGTGCTGCAGCTGTCCCAGCAGCTGTCTGGCATCA
ACGCCGTGTTCTACTATTCCACCTCTATCTTTGAGACAGCAGGAGTGGGACAGCCAGCATACGCAACCAT
CGGCGCCGGCGTGGTGAATACCGTGTTCACACTGGTGTCTGTGCTGCTGGTGGAGAGGGCAGGCCGGAGA
ACCCTGCACCTGCTGGGACTGGCAGGAATGTGCGGCTGTGCCATCCTGATGACAGTGGCCCTGCTGCTGC
TGGAGAGAGTGCCTGCCATGAGCTACGTGAGCATCGTGGCCATCTTCGGCTTTGTGGCCTTCTTTGAGAT
CGGCCCTGGCCCAATCCCCTGGTTCATCGTGGCCGAGCTGTTTTCCCAGGGACCTAGACCAGCAGCAATG
GCAGTGGCAGGCTTTAGCAACTGGACCTCCAATTTCATCATCGGCATGGGCTTTCAGTACGTGGCCGAGG
CCATGGGCCCATACGTGTTCCTGCTGTTTGCCGTGCTGCTGCTGGGCTTCTTTATCTTCACATTTCTGAG
GGTGCCAGAGACCAGGGGACGCACATTCGATCAGATCAGCGCCGCCTTTCACAGAACCCCCTCCCTGCTG
GAGCAGGAGGTGAAGCCTTCCACAGAGCTGGAGTATCTGGGCCCAGACGAGAACGAT
